Addgene plasmid #231602: pAV-CMVp-2xTetO-Tornado-1xALFATag-5xSunTag_codon_optimized
Purpose: Express circular RNA translation reporter with 1xALFATag-5xSunTag_codon_optimized under CMV promoter
Depositing lab: Marvin Tanenbaum. Depositing organization: Hubrecht Institute. Publication: Long-term imaging of individual ribosomes reveals ribosome cooperativity in mRNA translation. Madern MF, Yang S, Witteveen O, Segeren HA, Bauer M, Tanenbaum ME. Cell. 2025 Jan 23:S0092-8674(25)00045-5. doi: 10.1016/j.cell.2025.01.016. PubMed 39892379.
Backbone
  Vector backbone: pAV
  Vector type: Mammalian Expression
Growth in bacteria
  Bacterial resistance: Ampicillin, 100 μg/mL
  Growth temperature: 37°C
  Growth strain: NEB Stable
  Copy number: Unknown
Gene/Insert
  Gene/Insert name: Tornado-1xALFATag-5xSunTag_codon_optimized
  Species: Synthetic
  Cloning method: Gibson Cloning
Terms and licenses: Academic/Nonprofit Terms; Industry Terms: Not Available to Industry
How to cite: pAV-CMVp-2xTetO-Tornado-1xALFATag-5xSunTag_codon_optimized was a gift from Marvin Tanenbaum (Addgene plasmid # 231602 ; http://n2t.net/addgene:231602 ; RRID:Addgene_231602)
