[The description below was written by a language model from this plasmid's Addgene catalogue record and pLannotate feature annotations shown in this document.]
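Description:
pAV-CMVp-2xTetO-Tornado-1xALFATag-5xSunTag_codon_optimized is a 6.7 kb mammalian expression plasmid on the pAV backbone, designed to produce a circular RNA that serves as a translation reporter. It is propagated in E. coli through a high-copy ColE1/pUC-type origin with ampicillin selection (AmpR, β-lactamase), and it also carries an f1 phage origin. The annotation detects partial AAV2 inverted terminal repeat sequences on either side of the bacterial backbone. These are fragments, and the record describes the plasmid only as a mammalian expression vector, not as an AAV packaging construct.

The payload is driven by the CMV immediate-early enhancer and promoter, followed directly by two tet operator sites (annotated as short PLtetO-1 fragments). In cells expressing a Tet repressor, these sites would allow transcription to be controlled by tetracycline or doxycycline. Downstream lies the synthetic Tornado cassette. In this system, flanking twister-type ribozymes (one is annotated) cleave themselves out of the transcript, leaving ends that cellular RNA ligase joins into a circle. The circularised region encodes one ALFA tag and five codon-optimised SunTag repeats. SunTag epitopes derive from yeast GCN4, which explains the GCN4 fragment hit. An SV40 poly(A) signal terminates the transcription unit.

Elsewhere, in reverse orientation, is a Tn5-derived neo gene with adjoining ble and tnpA fragments, followed by SV40 small t intron and poly(A) sequences. This suggests a G418-type marker, but no promoter for it is annotated and the record lists no mammalian selection. The associated work concerns long-term imaging of individual ribosomes, consistent with the nascent tags being labelled by fluorescent binders as they emerge.
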