Features (pLannotate 1.2.2; 24 found; start..end, strand, type, name):
    255..593     -  CDS            tnpA (fragment): TN5P_ECOLX - Also known as tnp. Experimental evidence at protein level: Swiss-Prot protein existence level 1. Mediates transposition of transposon Tn5 by a 'cut and paste' mechanism. First, the monomeric transposase binds the 19 bp inverted DNA repeats flanking the transposon. Then, dimerization of the DNA- bound transposase creates a synaptic DNA complex. After nicking of the first DNA strand, excision of the transposon proceeds through a series of intermediates. The transposase then mediates the insertion of the transposon at a new site by strand transfer. The activity of the wild- type tran
    607..986     +  enhancer       CMV enhancer: human cytomegalovirus immediate early enhancer
    987..1190    +  promoter       CMV promoter: human cytomegalovirus (CMV) immediate early promoter
   1192..1211    +  promoter       PLtetO-1 promoter (fragment): modified phage lambda PL promoter with tet operator sites (Lutz and Bujard, 1997)
   1213..1232    +  promoter       PLtetO-1 promoter (fragment): modified phage lambda PL promoter with tet operator sites (Lutz and Bujard, 1997)
   1240..1273    +  promoter       TRE3GV promoter (fragment): 3rd-generation Tet-responsive promoter that can be activated by binding of Tet-On® 3G, optimized for retroviral and lentiviral vectors
   1365..1431    +  ncRNA          twister-P3 (fragment): Accession: RF03154 - type-P3 twister ribozyme
   1518..1574    +  CDS            GCN4 (fragment): GCN4_YEAST - Also known as AAS101 From Saccharomyces cerevisiae (strain ATCC 204508 / S288c) (Baker's yeast).
   2030..2050    +  misc_feature   MCS (fragment): pUC18/19 multiple cloning site
   2108..2229    +  polyA_signal   SV40 poly(A) signal: SV40 polyadenylation signal
   2278..2407    +  repeat_region  AAV2 ITR (fragment): inverted terminal repeat of adeno-associated virus serotype 2 inverted
   2430..2497    +  CDS            lacZα (fragment): LacZα fragment of β-galactosidase; lacZ fragment
   2528..2956    -  rep_origin     f1 ori (sequence partly withheld): f1 bacteriophage origin of replication; arrow indicates direction of (+) strand synthesis
   2983..3087    +  promoter       AmpR promoter: bla
   3088..3948    +  CDS            AmpR: β-lactamase; bla; confers resistance to ampicillin, carbenicillin, and related antibiotics
   4119..4707    +  rep_origin     ori: high-copy-number ColE1/pMB1/pBR322/pUC origin of replication
   4872..4920    -  repeat_region  AAV2 ITR (fragment): inverted terminal repeat of adeno-associated virus serotype 2 inverted
   4976..5110    -  polyA_signal   SV40 poly(A) signal: SV40 polyadenylation signal
   5133..5216    -  CDS            large T antigen (fragment): large T antigen from SV40 (simian virus 40)
   5535..5555    -  CDS            SV40 NLS: nuclear localization signal of SV40 (simian virus 40) large T antigen
   5685..5750    -  intron         small t intron: SV40 (simian virus 40) small t antigen intron
   5752..5826    -  CDS            small t antigen (fragment): SV40 (simian virus 40) small t antigen
   5829..6149    -  CDS            ble (fragment): BLE_KLEPN - Experimental evidence at protein level: Swiss-Prot protein existence level 1. Binding protein with a strong affinity to the bleomycin family of antibiotics. Binds to CL990; an antimitotic-antibiotic compound. From Klebsiella pneumoniae.
   6173..223     -  CDS            neo (across the origin): KKA2_KLEPN - Also known as kan, nptII. Experimental evidence at protein level: Swiss-Prot protein existence level 1. Resistance to kanamycin, neomycin, paromomycin, ribostamycin, butirosin and gentamicin B. From Klebsiella pneumoniae.
>Addgene plasmid #231602 | pAV-CMVp-2xTetO-Tornado-1xALFATag-5xSunTag_codon_optimized | addgene full sequence | sequence record 468941 | Addgene NGS Result
CGCCCGTCGTGGCCAGCCACGATAGCCGCGCTGCCTCGTCCTGCAGTTCATTCAGGGCACCGGACAGGTC
GGTCTTGACAAAAAGAACCGGGCGCCCCTGCGCTGACAGCCGGAACACGGCGGCATCAGAGCAGCCGATT
GTCTGTTGTGCCCAGTCATAGCCGAATAGCCTCTCCACCCAAGCGGCCGGAGAACCTGCGTGCAATCCAT
CTTGTTCAATCATGCGAAACGATCCTCATCCTGTCTCTTGATCAGATCTTGATCCCCTGCGCCATCAGAT
CCTTGGCGGCAAGAAAGCCATCCAGTTTACTTTGCAGGGCTTCCCAACCTTACCAGAGGGCGCCCCAGCT
GGCAATTCCGGTTCGCTTGCTGTCCATAAAACCGCCCAGTCTAGCTATCGCCATGTAAGCCCACTGCAAG
CTACCTGCTTTCTCTTTGCGCTTGCGTTTTCCCTTGTCCAGATAGCCCAGTAGCTGACATTCATCCGGGG
TCAGCACCGTTTCTGCGGACTGGCTTTCTACGTGTTCCGCTTCCTTTAGCAGCCCTTGCGCCCTGAGTGC
TTGCGGCAGCGTGAAGCTTTTTGCAAAAGCTAGGCCTGGGATCCTTGACATTGATTATTGACTAGTTATT
AATAGTAATCAATTACGGGGTCATTAGTTCATAGCCCATATATGGAGTTCCGCGTTACATAACTTACGGT
AAATGGCCCGCCTGGCTGACCGCCCAACGACCCCCGCCCATTGACGTCAATAATGACGTATGTTCCCATA
GTAACGCCAATAGGGACTTTCCATTGACGTCAATGGGTGGAGTATTTACGGTAAACTGCCCACTTGGCAG
TACATCAAGTGTATCATATGCCAAGTACGCCCCCTATTGACGTCAATGACGGTAAATGGCCCGCCTGGCA
TTATGCCCAGTACATGACCTTATGGGACTTTCCTACTTGGCAGTACATCTACGTATTAGTCATCGCTATT
ACCATGGTGATGCGGTTTTGGCAGTACATCAATGGGCGTGGATAGCGGTTTGACTCACGGGGATTTCCAA
GTCTCCACCCCATTGACGTCAATGGGAGTTTGTTTTGGCACCAAAATCAACGGGACTTTCCAAAATGTCG
TAACAACTCCGCCCCATTGACGCAAATGGGCGGTAGGCGTGTACGGTGGGAGGTCTATATAAGCAGAGCT
CTCCCTATCAGTGATAGAGATCTCCCTATCAGTGATAGAGATCGTCGACGAGCTCGTTTAGTGAACCGTC
AGATCGCCTGGAGACGCCATCCACGCTGTTTTGACCTCCATAGAAGACACCGGGACCGATCCAGCCTCCG
GACTCTAGCGTTTAAACGCGTACTGTCGACGGGCCGCACTCGCCGGTCCCAAGCCCGGATAAAATGGGAG
GGGGCGGGAAACCGCCTAACCATACCGAGTGCGGCCGCAGGCTCCGGATCTGGCTCCAGACTGGAGGAGG
AACTGAGACGGAGACTGACAGAACCTGGAGGCGGCGGCAGCACTGGCGAAGAGCTGCTGAGCAAGAACTA
CCATCTGGAAAATGAGGTAGCACGCCTGAAAAAGGGAAGCGGCTCCGGCGAGGAGCTGCTGTCCAAGAAC
TATCATCTGGAAAACGAGGTAGCAAGGCTGAAGAAGGGCAGCGGCTCCGGAGAGGAACTGCTGTCTAAGA
ACTATCATCTGGAAAACGAAGTTGCTCGCCTGAAGAAGGGATCTGGCTCCGGAGAAGAACTGCTGTCCAA
GAACTATCACCTGGAGAACGAAGTTGCTCGCCTGAAAAAAGGCAGCGGATCCGGAGAAGAACTGCTGAGC
AAAAATTACCATCTGGAGAACGAAGTTGCACGGCTGAAGAAAGGCTCCGGCAGCGGAGGAACTCCTAAAA
AGAAACGCAAGGTTAATGCCACCATGGCTAGCGCGGTCGGCGTGGACTGTAGAACACTGCCAATGCCGGT
CCCAAGCCCGGATAAAAGTGGAGGGTACAGTCCACGCTCTAGAGCGGACTTCGGTCCGCTTTTTACTAGG
ACCTGCAGGCATGCAAGCTTGACGTCGGTTACCGATATCCATATGGCGACCGCATCGATCTCGAGCCGAG
GACTAGTAACTTGTTTATTGCAGCTTATAATGGTTACAAATAAAGCAATAGCATCACAAATTTCACAAAT
AAAGCATTTTTTTCACTGCATTCTAGTTGTGGTTTGTCCAAACTCATCAATGTATCTTATCATGTCTTAC
GTAGATAAGTAGCATGGCGGGTTAATCATTAACTACAAGGAACCCCTAGTGATGGAGTTGGCCACTCCCT
CTCTGCGCGCTCGCTCGCTCACTGAGGCCGGGCGACCAAAGGTCGCCCGACGCCCGGGCTTTGCCCGGGC
GGCCTCAGTGAGCGAGCGAGCGCGCAGAGAGGGACAGATCTGCAGATCTGCTGGCGTAATAGCGAAGAGG
CCCGCACCGATCGCCCTTCCCAACAGTTGCGCAGCCTGAATGGCGAATGGAAATTGTAAGCGTTAATATT
TTGTTAAAATTCGCGTTAAATTTTTGTTAAATCAGCTCATTTTTTAACCAATAGGCCGAAATCGGCAAAA
TCCCTTATAAATCAAAAGAATAGACCGAGATAGGGT
[37 nt withheld, positions 2627-2663]
AAAGAACGTGGACTCCAACGTCAAAGG
[49 nt withheld, positions 2691-2739]
T
[91 nt withheld, positions 2741-2831]
G
[124 nt withheld, positions 2833-2956]
CAGGTGGCACTTTTCGGGGAAATGTGCGCGGAACCCCTATTTGTTTATTTTTCTAAATACATTCAAATAT
GTATCCGCTCATGAGACAATAACCCTGATAAATGCTTCAATAATATTGAAAAAGGAAGAGTATGAGTATT
CAACATTTCCGTGTCGCCCTTATTCCCTTTTTTGCGGCATTTTGCCTTCCTGTTTTTGCTCACCCAGAAA
CGCTGGTGAAAGTAAAAGATGCTGAAGATCAGTTGGGTGCACGAGTGGGTTACATCGAACTGGATCTCAA
CAGCGGTAAGATCCTTGAGAGTTTTCGCCCCGAAGAACGTTTTCCAATGATGAGCACTTTTAAAGTTCTG
CTATGTGGCGCGGTATTATCCCGTATTGACGCCGGGCAAGAGCAACTCGGTCGCCGCATACACTATTCTC
AGAATGACTTGGTTGAGTACTCACCAGTCACAGAAAAGCATCTTACGGATGGCATGACAGTAAGAGAATT
ATGCAGTGCTGCCATAACCATGAGTGATAACACTGCGGCCAACTTACTTCTGACAACGATCGGAGGACCG
AAGGAGCTAACCGCTTTTTTGCACAACATGGGGGATCATGTAACTCGCCTTGATCGTTGGGAACCGGAGC
TGAATGAAGCCATACCAAACGACGAGCGTGACACCACGATGCCTGTAGCAATGGCAACAACGTTGCGCAA
ACTATTAACTGGCGAACTACTTACTCTAGCTTCCCGGCAACAATTAATAGACTGGATGGAGGCGGATAAA
GTTGCAGGACCACTTCTGCGCTCGGCCCTTCCGGCTGGCTGGTTTATTGCTGATAAATCTGGAGCCGGTG
AGCGTGGGTCTCGCGGTATCATTGCAGCACTGGGGCCAGATGGTAAGCCCTCCCGTATCGTAGTTATCTA
CACGACGGGGAGTCAGGCAACTATGGATGAACGAAATAGACAGATCGCTGAGATAGGTGCCTCACTGATT
AAGCATTGGTAACTGTCAGACCAAGTTTACTCATATATACTTTAGATTGATTTAAAACTTCATTTTTAAT
TTAAAAGGATCTAGGTGAAGATCCTTTTTGATAATCTCATGACCAAAATCCCTTAACGTGAGTTTTCGTT
CCACTGAGCGTCAGACCCCGTAGAAAAGATCAAAGGATCTTCTTGAGATCCTTTTTTTCTGCGCGTAATC
TGCTGCTTGCAAACAAAAAAACCACCGCTACCAGCGGTGGTTTGTTTGCCGGATCAAGAGCTACCAACTC
TTTTTCCGAAGGTAACTGGCTTCAGCAGAGCGCAGATACCAAATACTGTTCTTCTAGTGTAGCCGTAGTT
AGGCCACCACTTCAAGAACTCTGTAGCACCGCCTACATACCTCGCTCTGCTAATCCTGTTACCAGTGGCT
GCTGCCAGTGGCGATAAGTCGTGTCTTACCGGGTTGGACTCAAGACGATAGTTACCGGATAAGGCGCAGC
GGTCGGGCTGAACGGGGGGTTCGTGCACACAGCCCAGCTTGGAGCGAACGACCTACACCGAACTGAGATA
CCTACAGCGTGAGCTATGAGAAAGCGCCACGCTTCCCGAAGGGAGAAAGGCGGACAGGTATCCGGTAAGC
GGCAGGGTCGGAACAGGAGAGCGCACGAGGGAGCTTCCAGGGGGAAACGCCTGGTATCTTTATAGTCCTG
TCGGGTTTCGCCACCTCTGACTTGAGCGTCGATTTTTGTGATGCTCGTCAGGGGGGCGGAGCCTATGGAA
AAACGCCAGCAACGCGGCCTTTTTACGGTTCCTGGCCTTTTGCTGGCCTTTTGCTCACATGTTCTTTCCT
GCGTTATCCCCTGATTCTGTGGATAACCGTATTACCGCCTTTGAGTGAGCTGATACCGCTCGCCGCAGCC
GAACGACCGAGCGCAGCGAGTCAGTGAGCGAGCGCGCAGAGAGGGAGTGGCCAACTCCATCACTAGGGGT
TCCTGGAGGGGTGGAGTCGTGACGTGAATTACGTCATAGGGTTAGGGAGGTCCTGGATCGATCCAGACAT
GATAAGATACATTGATGAGTTTGGACAAACCACAACTAGAATGCAGTGAAAAAAATGCTTTATTTGTGAA
ATTTGTGATGCTATTGCTTTATTTGTAACCATTATAAGCTGCAATAAACAAGTTAACAACAACAATTGCA
TTCATTTTATGTTTCAGGTTCAGGGGGAGGTGTGGGAGGTTTTTTAAAGCAAGTAAAACCTCTACAAATG
TGGTATGGCTGATTATGATCTCTAGTCAAGGCACTATACATCAAATATTCCTTATTAACCCCTTTACAAA
TTAAAAAGCTAAAGGTACACAATTTTTGAGCATAGTTATTAATAGCAGACACTCTATGCCTGTGTGGAGT
AAGAAAAAACAGTATGTTATGATTATAACTGTTATGCCTACTTATAAAGGTTACAGAATATTTTTCCATA
ATTTTCTTGTATAGCAGTGCAGCTTTTTCCTTTGTGGTGTAAATAGCAAAGCAAGCAAGAGTTCTATTAC
TAAACACAGCATGACTCAAAAAACTTAGCAATTCTGAAGGAAAGTCCTTGGGGTCTTCTACCTTTCTCTT
CTTTTTTGGAGGAGTAGAATGTTGAGAGTCAGCAGTAGCCTCATCATCACTAGATGGCATTTCTTCTGAG
CAAAACAGGTTTTCCTCATTAAAGGCATTCCACCACTGCTCCCATTCATCAGTTCCATAGGTTGGAATCT
AAAATACACAAACAATTAGAATCAGTAGTTTAACACATTATACACTTAAAAATTTTATATTTACCTTAGA
GCTTTAAATCTCTGTAGGTAGTTTGTCCAATTATGTCACACCACAGAAGTAAGGTTCCTTCACAAAGATC
CGGACCAAAGCGGCCATCGTGCCTCCCCACTCCTGCAGTTCGGGGGCATGGATGCGCGGATAGCCGCTGC
TGGTTTCCTGGATGCCGACGGATTTGCACTGCCGGTAGAACTCCGCGAGGTCGTCCAGCCTCAGGCAGCA
GCTGAACCAACTCGCGAGGGGATCGAGCCCGGGGTGGGCGAAGAACTCCAGCATGAGATCCCCGCGCTGG
AGGATCATCCAGCCGGCGTCCCGGAAAACGATTCCGAAGCCCAACCTTTCATAGAAGGCGGCGGTGGAAT
CGAAATCTCGTGATGGCAGGTTGGGCGTCGCTTGGTCGGTCATTTCGAACCCCAGAGTCCCGCTCAGAAG
AACTCGTCAAGAAGGCGATAGAAGGCGATGCGCTGCGAATCGGGAGCGGCGATACCGTAAAGCACGAGGA
AGCGGTCAGCCCATTCGCCGCCAAGCTCTTCAGCAATATCACGGGTAGCCAACGCTATGTCCTGATAGCG
GTCCGCCACACCCAGCCGGCCACAGTCGATGAATCCAGAAAAGCGGCCATTTTCCACCATGATATTCGGC
AAGCAGGCATCGCCATGGGTCACGACGAGATCCTCGCCGTCGGGCATGCGCGCCTTGAGCCTGGCGAACA
GTTCGGCTGGCGCGAGCCCCTGATGCTCTTCGTCCAGATCATCCTGATCGACAAGACCGGCTTCCATCCG
AGTACGTGCTCGCTCGATGCGATGTTTCGCTTGGTGGTCGAATGGGCAGGTAGCCGGATCAAGCGTATGC
AGCCGCCGCATTGCATCAGCCATGATGGATACTTTCTCGGCAGGAGCAAGGTGAGATGACAGGAGATCCT
GCCCCGGCACTTCGCCCAATAGCAGCCAGTCCCTTCCCGCTTCAGTGACAACGTCGAGCACAGCTGCGCA
AGGAA
